>Addgene plasmid #237211 | NanoLuc-UHMK1 Fusion Vector | addgene full sequence | sequence record 474980 | Addgene NGS Result
TTCTCCGGCTTGGATCGTCGTGCAGCATAGACTTGATCAGGTCCCTCAGGTGGTATGCAGGGATTGCTGC
ATTCACCACGGCCTTGCTGGCAAAGATGTGATCGATGATGGCAGAGGAGTTGGCCTTCCACTCCTGAGAG
CGCACTGTGTGCTTCAGCTTCATGCCGGAGAACATCTCCAGCAGGATGATGCCCAGGGACCACAGGTCCA
CGGCGCTTGTACACTCGGTATCAGACTGCAGGCCGGCCTGGGCCAGGCAATTCTGCAGCTCGGCCTCAGG
GGCTCTATAGCCGTCGGTCTGGATGTACTTCACATCCTGGTTGCCCTCCTTAAAGCTCAGGCCGAAGTCG
ATCAGCTTAAAACACTCATTCTCGGCAGACCACAGGATGTTCCTGGGCTTCAGGTCGGCGTGCACATAGC
CCTCGTGGTGCAGGAAGGCCAGGGCCTCCAGCACATCTCTGGCACAGTGCTGGATCATCCACATAGAGCA
GCCCTGGTGGCTAGAGTACAGCAGCAGCTCGGACACGCTCACATCCAGCAGCTCCAGCAGCAGGCACCTG
GATGGCACATTTGGGCTAAAGTGGATTGTGAACACGCCATACAGGGTCACGATGTTCCTGTGTCCCTGCA
GCTGCTCCAGGGCGGCTCTCTCCTTCCGAAAGCCGTACTCTGCGGCGGATGCTGCTGCTCCTGTGGTTCC
TGGAGGCAGGAACTGCTTCAGGGCGCCTGGTGGGGATCCAGGGTTTCCACAGCAGCGCACCCTGTACACG
CTGGCGGAGCTGCCGCTTCCCAGCCTAGACTGCACCTGCCACAGGCGGCCAAAGGCCTCCAGGAACCTAG
GGGGCTCTGCTCCCCATGCGCATCCGCTTCCTGCCATGGCGATCGCGCCGCTCGAGCCCGCCAGAATGCG
TTCGCACAGCCGCCAGCCGGTCACTCCGTTGATGGTTACTCGGAACAGCAGGGAGCCGTCGGGGTTGATC
AGGCGCTCGTCGATAATTTTGTTGCCGTTCCACAGGGTCCCTGTTACAGTGATCTTTTTGCCGTCGAACA
CGGCGATGCCTTCATACGGCCGTCCGAAATAGTCGATCATGTTCGGCGTAACCCCGTCGATTACCAGTGT
GCCATAGTGCAGGATCACCTTAAAGTGATGATCATCCACAGGGTACACCACCTTAAAAATTTTTTCGATC
TGGCCCATTTGGTCGCCGCTCAGACCTTCATACGGGATGATGACATGGATGTCGATCTTCAGCCCATTTT
CACCGCTCAGGACAATCCTTTGGATCGGAGTTACGGACACCCCGAGATTCTGAAACAAACTGGACACACC
TCCCTGTTCAAGGACTTGGTCCAGGTTGTAGCCGGCTGTCTGTCGCCAGTCCCCAACGAAATCTTCGAGT
GTGAAGACCATGGTGAGCGCTAGCCCTATAGTGAGTCGTATTAATACTCTAGCCTTAAGAGCTGTAATTG
AACTGGGAGTGGACACCTGTGGAGAGAAAGGCAAAGTGGATGTCAGTAAGACCAATAGGTGCCTATCAGA
AACGCAAGAGTCTTCTCTGTCTCGACAAGCCCAGTTTCTATTGGTCTCCTTAAACCTGTCTTGTAACCTT
GATACTTACCTGCCCAGTGCCTCACGACCAACTTCTGCAGCTTAAGTTCGAGACTGTTGTGTCAGAAGCA
CTGACTGCGTTAGCAATTTAACTGTGATAAACTACCGCAATAAAGCTTCTAGTGATCTGACGGTTCACTA
AACCAGCTCTGCTTATATAGACCTCCCACCGTACACGCCTACCGCCCATTTGCGTCAACGGGGCGGGGTT
ATTACGACATTTTGGAAAGTCCCGTTGATTTTGGTGCCAAAACAAACTCCCATTGACGTCAATGGGGTGG
AGACTTGGAAATCCCCGTGAGTCAAACCGCTATCCACGCCCATTGGTGTACTGCCAAAACCGCATCACCA
TGGTAATAGCGATGACTAATACGTAGATGTACTGCCAAGTAGGAAAGTCCCGTAAGGTCATGTACTGGGC
ATAATGCCAGGCGGGCCATTTACCGTCATTGACGTCAATAGGGGGCGGACTTGGCATATGATACACTTGA
TGTACTGCCAAGTGGGCAGTTTACCGTAAATACTCCACCCATTGACGTCAATGGAAAGTCCCTATTGGCG
TTACTATGGGAACATACGTCATTATTGACGTCAATGGGCGGGGGTCGTTGGGCGGTCAGCCAGGCGGGCC
ATTTACCGTAAGTTATGTAACGCGGAACTCCATATATGGGCTATGAACTAATGACCCCGTAATTGATTAC
TATTAATAACTAGTCAATAATCAATGCCAACATGGCGGTCATATTGGACATGAGCCAATATAAATGTACA
TATTATGATATAGATACAACGTATGCAATGGCCAATAGCCAATATTGATTTATGCTATATAACCAATGAA
TAATATGGCTAATGGCCAATATTGAAGATCTCGATCCTCTACGCCGGACGCATCGTGGCCGGAGTACTGC
GGTTTATCTCGATGGCTACGAGGGCAGACAGTAAGTGGATTTACCATAATCCCTTAATTGTACGCACCGC
TAAAACGCGTAATCTCATGACGGGGTGGTGCGTAACGGCAAAAGCACCGCCGGACATCAGCGCTAGCGGA
GTGTATACTGGCTTACTATGTTGGCACTGATGAGGGTGTCAGTGAAGTGCTTCATGTGGCAGGAGAAAAA
AGGCTGCACCGGTGCGTCAGCAGAATATGTGATACAGGATATATTCCGCTTCCTCGCTCACTGACTCGCT
ACGCTCGGTCGTTCGACTGCGGCGAGCGGAAATGGCTTACGAACGGGGCGGAGATTTCCTGGAAGATGCC
AGGAAGATACTTAACAGGGAAGTGAGAGGGCCGCGGCAAAGCCGTTTTTCCATAGGCTCCGCCCCCCTGA
CAAGCATCACGAAATCTGACGCTCAAATCAGTGGTGGCGAAACCCGACAGGACTATAAAGATACCAGGCG
TTTCCCCCTGGCGGCTCCCTCGTGCGCTCTCCTGTTCCTGCCTTTCGGTTTACCGGTGTCATTCCGCTGT
TATGGCCGCGTTTGTCTCATTCCACGCCTGACACTCAGTTCCGGGTAGGCAGTTCGCTCCAAGCTGGACT
GTATGCACGAACCCCCCGTTCAGTCCGACCGCTGCGCCTTATCCGGTAACTATCGTCTTGAGTCCAACCC
GGAAAGACATGCAAAAGCACCACTGGCAGCAGCCACTGGTAATTGATTTAGAGGAGTTAGTCTTGAAGTC
ATGCGCCGGTTAAGGCTAAACTGAAAGGACAAGTTTTGGTGACTGCGCTCCTCCAAGCCAGTTACCTCGG
TTCAAAGAGTTGGTAGCTCAGAGAACCTTCGAAAAACCGCCCTGCAAGGCGGTTTTTTCGTTTTCAGAGC
AAGAGATTACGCGCAGACCAAAACGATCTCAAGAAGATCATCTTATTAATCAGATAAAATATTTCTAGAT
TTCAGTGCAATTTATCTCTTCAAATGTAGCACCTGAAGTCAGCCCCATACGATATAAGTTGTAATTCTCA
TGTTTGACAGCTTATCATCGCATGAGCGGATCCTTATCGCTATCGATTCACACAAAAAACCAACACACAG
ATGTAATGAAAATAAAGATATTTTATTGCGGCCATCGTGATGGCAGGTTGGGCGTCGCTTGGTCGGTCAT
TTCGAACCCCAGAGTCCCGCTCAGAAGAACTCGTCAAGAAGGCGATAGAAGGCGATGCGCTGCGAATCGG
GAGCGGCGATACCGTAAAGCACGAGGAAGCGGTCAGCCCATTCGCCGCCAAGCTCTTCAGCAATATCACG
GGTAGCCAACGCTATGTCCTGATAGCGGTCCGCCACACCCAGCCGGCCACAGTCGATGAATCCAGAAAAG
CGGCCATTTTCCACCATGATATTCGGCAAGCAGGCATCGCCATGGGTCACGACGAGATCCTCGCCGTCGG
GCATGCGCGCCTTGAGCCTGGCGAACAGTTCGGCTGGCGCGAGCCCCTGATGCTCTTCGTCCAGATCATC
CTGATCGACAAGACCGGCTTCCATCCGAGTACGTGCTCGCTCGATGCGATGTTTCGCTTGGTGGTCGAAT
GGGCAGGTAGCCGGATCAAGCGTATGCAGCCGCCGCATTGCATCAGCCATGATGGATACTTTCTCGGCAG
GAGCAAGGTGAGATGACAGGAGATCCTGCCCCGGCACTTCGCCCAATAGCAGCCAGTCCCTTCCCGCTTC
AGTGACAACGTCGAGCACAGCTGCGCAAGGAACGCCCGTCGTGGCCAGCCACGATAGCCGCGCTGCCTCG
TCCTGCAGTTCATTCAGGGCACCGGACAGGTCGGTCTTGACAAAAAGAACCGGGCGCCCCTGCGCTGACA
GCCGGAACACGGCGGCATCAGAGCAGCCGATTGTCTGTTGTGCCCAGTCATAGCCGAATAGCCTCTCCAC
CCAAGCGGCCGGAGAACCTGCGTGCAATCCATCTTGTTCAATCATGATCTGCCTCCTGGGTTTAGTTCCT
CACCTTGTCGTATTATACTATGCCGATATACTATGCCGATGATTAATTGTCAACAGTTAATTAAGCTTTT
TGCAAAAGCCTAGGCCTCCAAAAAAGCCTCCTCACTACTTCTGGAATAGCTCAGAGGCCGAGGCGGCCTC
GGCCTCTGCATAAATAAAAAAAATTAGTCAGCCATGGGGCGGAGAATGGGCGGAACTGGGCGGAGTTAGG
GGCGGGATGGGCGGAGTTAGGGGCGGGACTATGGTTGCTGACTAATTGAGATGCATGCTTTGCATACTTC
TGCCTGCTGGGGAGCCTGGGGACTTTCCACACCTGGTTGCTGACTAATTGAGATGCATGCTTTGCATACT
TCTGCCTGCTGGGGAGCCTGGGGACTTTCCACACCCTAACTGACACACATTCCACAGCTGGTTCTTTCCG
CCTCAGAAGGTACCTAACCAAGTTCCTCTTTCAGAGGTTATTTCAGGCCATGGTGCTGCGCAGATCCGCG
TATGCGGTGTGAAATACCGCACAGATGCGTAAGGAGAAAATACCGCATCAGGAAATTGTAAGCGTTAATA
TTTTGTTAAAATTCGATTTTACCACATTTGTAGAGGTTTTACTTGCTTAAAAAAACCTCCCACATCTCCC
CCTGAACCTGAAACATAAAATGAATGCAATTGTTGTTGTTAACTTGTTTATTGCAGCTTATAATGGTTAC
AAATAAAGCAATAGCATCACAAATTTCACAAATAAAGCATTTTTTTCACTGCATTCTAGTTGTGGTTTGT
CCAAACTCATCAATGTATCTTATCATGTCTGCTCGAAGCGGCCGCCCCAAGGGGTTATGCTAGTTATTGC
TCAGCGGTGGCAGCAGCCAACTCAGCTTCCTTTCGGGCTTTGTTAGCAGCCGGATCAGCTTGCATGCCTG
CAGGTCGACTCTAGAGGATCCCCGGGTACCGAGCCCGAATTCGTTTAAACCAGCAGTGTCTGATACAGGT
AGCCCCTCTTATAGGCGGACAGGGGGTAGAAGGTGGCCACCACAAACTTGCCGTCGAACATTCTGCCGGT
CAGCAGCTTCTGGGCGGCCTTAGAATCGCCGGCATTGGCATACTCCACGAACACCTGGCCCCTGCCAGGG
TTCTCCTTGGGCACCAGCAGGGACACCACTGGGCCGTACTTCTGACACTCCTCCTTCACGTCCTCCACCA
CATCCTCATACTCCTCCTCATTCTCCAGGTAGTCATCGTCCAGCACGTTCAGCAGTCTCAGCACAGGGGT
GGGCAGCATGACCAGGTCCTCGATGTGTGGGGCGAAAGGGATAGAAAAGAATGGGGAGCACAGGGCCATC
TCGGCGGGG
Features (pLannotate 1.2.2; 24 found; start..end, strand, type, name):
    899..1411    -  CDS            Nluc: NanoLuc® luciferase human codon-optimized
   1425..1443    -  promoter       T7 promoter: promoter for bacteriophage T7 RNA polymerase
   1487..1619    -  intron         chimeric intron: chimera between introns from human β-globin and immunoglobulin heavy chain genes
   1758..1957    -  promoter       CMV promoter: human cytomegalovirus (CMV) immediate early promoter
   1959..2336    -  enhancer       CMV enhancer: human cytomegalovirus immediate early enhancer
   2529..2600    -  misc_feature   cer region (fragment): ColE1-derived recombination site that helps to maintain plasmids as monomers
   2608..2655    +  mobile_element IS1 (fragment): prokaryotic transposable element IS1
   2649..2675    +  misc_feature   bom (fragment): basis of mobility region from pBR322
   2774..2829    -  rep_origin     RSF ori (fragment): Plasmids containing the RSF 1030 origin of replication can be propagated in E. coli cells that contain additional plasmids with compatible origins.
   2917..3462    -  rep_origin     p15A ori: Plasmids containing the medium-copy-number p15A origin of replication can be propagated in E. coli cells that contain a second plasmid with the ColE1 origin.
   3574..3590    +  promoter       tet promoter (fragment): E. coli promoter for tetracycline efflux protein gene
   3619..3667    -  polyA_signal   poly(A) signal: synthetic polyadenylation signal
   3734..4525    -  CDS            neo: KKA2_KLEPN - Also known as kan, nptII. Experimental evidence at protein level: Swiss-Prot protein existence level 1. Resistance to kanamycin, neomycin, paromomycin, ribostamycin, butirosin and gentamicin B. From Klebsiella pneumoniae.
   4557..4604    -  promoter       EM7 promoter: synthetic bacterial promoter&nbsp
   4619..4976    -  promoter       SV40 promoter: SV40 enhancer and early promoter
   5041..5092    +  misc_feature   bom (fragment): basis of mobility region from pBR322
   5093..5125    -  rep_origin     M13 ori (fragment): M13 bacteriophage origin of replication; arrow indicates direction of (+) strand synthesis
   5130..5198    +  CDS            large T antigen (fragment): large T antigen from SV40 (simian virus 40)
   5221..5342    +  polyA_signal   SV40 poly(A) signal: SV40 polyadenylation signal
   5364..5383    -  terminator     T7 terminator (fragment): transcription terminator for bacteriophage T7 RNA polymerase
   5391..5440    -  CDS            SET1 (fragment): solubility-enhancement tag derived from T7 phage gene 10B
   5447..5502    -  misc_feature   MCS: pUC18/19 multiple cloning site
   5511..5888    -  CDS            UHMK1 (fragment): UHMK1_HUMAN - Also known as KIS, KIST. Experimental evidence at protein level: Swiss-Prot protein existence level 1. Upon serum stimulation, phosphorylates CDKN1B/p27Kip1, thus controlling CDKN1B subcellular location and cell cycle progression in G1 phase. May be involved in trafficking and/or processing of RNA (By similarity). From Homo sapiens (Human).
   5837..877     -  CDS            UHMK1 (fragment) (across the origin): UHMK1_HUMAN - Also known as KIS, KIST. Experimental evidence at protein level: Swiss-Prot protein existence level 1. Upon serum stimulation, phosphorylates CDKN1B/p27Kip1, thus controlling CDKN1B subcellular location and cell cycle progression in G1 phase. May be involved in trafficking and/or processing of RNA (By similarity). From Homo sapiens (Human).
