[The description below was written by a language model from this plasmid's Addgene catalogue record and pLannotate feature annotations shown in this document.]
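Description:
NanoLuc-UHMK1 Fusion Vector is a mammalian expression plasmid of about 5.9 kb built on the pFN31K-low Nluc CMV-Hygro Flexi backbone. It is designed to produce human UHMK1 (also known as KIS or KIST), a serine/threonine kinase that phosphorylates p27Kip1, as a fusion with NanoLuc luciferase at its N terminus. It is maintained in E. coli under kanamycin selection and is catalogued as low copy, which fits the annotated p15A origin of replication. Several short hits to other elements (RSF, M13, bom, cer, IS1, large T antigen, SET1) are only fragments and probably reflect backbone remnants or chance similarity rather than functional parts.

The expression cassette runs on the reverse strand of the sequenced record. The CMV enhancer and immediate early promoter are followed by a chimeric β-globin/immunoglobulin intron, which generally improves transcript processing and expression. A T7 promoter lies just upstream of the coding region and could support in vitro transcription. The human codon-optimized Nluc open reading frame comes next, followed closely by the UHMK1 coding sequence, which is annotated as two overlapping fragments spanning the numbering origin. An SV40 polyadenylation signal lies beyond the insert.

A second cassette places a neo/nptII gene under tandem SV40 early and EM7 promoters with a synthetic poly(A) signal. This arrangement gives kanamycin resistance in bacteria and would be expected to permit G418 selection in mammalian cells. Although the backbone name mentions "Hygro", no hygromycin resistance gene appears in the feature table.

The stated purpose is simply expression of the luciferase-tagged kinase in mammalian cells. Fusions of this kind are commonly used as bioluminescent donors in energy-transfer assays of ligand binding or protein interaction, but the record does not specify an assay.
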