Addgene plasmid #237211: NanoLuc-UHMK1 Fusion Vector
Purpose: Express NanoLuc(R)-UHMK1 Fusion Protein in Mammalian Cells under a CMV promoter
Depositing lab: Promega Corporation.
Backbone
  Vector backbone: pFN31K-low Nluc CMV-Hygro Flexi(R) Vector
  Vector type: Mammalian Expression
Growth in bacteria
  Bacterial resistance: Kanamycin, 50 μg/mL
  Growth temperature: 37°C
  Growth strain: DH5alpha
  Copy number: Low Copy
Gene/Insert
  Gene/Insert name: UHMK1
  Species: H. sapiens (human)
  Entrez Gene: UHMK1 (a.k.a. KIS, KIST, FLJ23015, DKFZp434C1613)
  Promoter: CMV
  Tag / fusion protein: NanoLuc (R) (N terminal on backbone)
  Cloning method: Other
Terms and licenses: Academic/Nonprofit Terms; Industry Terms
How to cite: NanoLuc-UHMK1 Fusion Vector was a gift from Promega Corporation (Addgene plasmid # 237211)
